>Addgene plasmid #158615 | TwinStrep-SUMO-NLS-BhCas12b_v4 | addgene full sequence | sequence record 309483 | Addgene NGS Result
GCAGCCCAGTAGTAGGTTGAGGCCGTTGAGCACCGCCGCCGCAAGGAATGGTGCATGCAAGGAGATGGCG
CCCAACAGTCCCCCGGCCACGGGGCCTGCCACCATACCCACGCCGAAACAAGCGCTCATGAGCCCGAAGT
GGCGAGCCCGATCTTCCCCATCGGTGATGTCGGCGATATAGGCGCCAGCAACCGCACCTGTGGCGCCGGT
GATGCCGGCCACGATGCGTCCGGCGTAGAGGATCGAGATCTCGATCCCGCGAAATTAATACGACTCACTA
TAGGGGAATTGTGAGCGGATAACAATTCCCCTCTAGAAATAATTTTGTTTAACTTTAAGAAGGAGATATA
CCATGGGCAGCAGCCATCATCATCATCATCACAGCAGCGGCCTGGTGCCGCGCGGCAGCCATATGGCTAG
CTGGAGCCATCCGCAGTTTGAAAAAGGTGGTGGTAGCGGTGGTGGTTCAGGTGGTAGTGCATGGTCACAC
CCTCAGTTTGAGAAAATGTCGGACTCAGAAGTCAATCAAGAAGCTAAGCCAGAGGTCAAGCCAGAAGTCA
AGCCTGAGACTCACATCAATTTAAAGGTGTCCGATGGATCTTCAGAGATCTTCTTCAAGATCAAAAAGAC
CACTCCTTTAAGAAGGCTGATGGAAGCGTTCGCTAAAAGACAGGGTAAGGAAATGGACTCCTTAAGATTC
TTGTACGACGGTATTAGAATCCAAGCTGATCAGACCCCTGAAGATTTGGACATGGAGGATAACGATATTA
TTGAGGCTCACAGAGAACAGATTGGTGGATCCATGGCCCCAAAGAAGAAGCGGAAGGTCGGTATCCACGG
AGTCCCAGCAGCCGCCACCAGATCCTTCATCCTGAAGATCGAGCCCAACGAGGAAGTGAAGAAAGGCCTC
TGGAAAACCCACGAGGTGCTGAACCACGGAATCGCCTACTACATGAATATCCTGAAGCTGATCCGGCAAG
AGGCCATCTACGAGCACCACGAGCAGGACCCCAAGAATCCCAAGAAGGTGTCCAAGGCCGAGATCCAGGC
CGAGCTGTGGGATTTCGTGCTGAAGATGCAGAAGTGCAACAGCTTCACACACGAGGTGGACAAGGACGAG
GTGTTCAACATCCTGAGAGAGCTGTACGAGGAACTGGTGCCCAGCAGCGTGGAAAAGAAGGGCGAAGCCA
ACCAGCTGAGCAACAAGTTTCTGTACCCTCTGGTGGACCCCAACAGCCAGTCTGGAAAGGGAACAGCCAG
CAGCGGCAGAAAGCCCAGATGGTACAACCTGAAGATTGCCGGCGATCCCTCCTGGGAAGAAGAGAAGAAG
AAGTGGGAAGAAGATAAGAAAAAGGACCCGCTGGCCAAGATCCTGGGCAAGCTGGCTGAGTACGGACTGA
TCCCTCTGTTCATCCCCTACACCGACAGCAACGAGCCCATCGTGAAAGAAATCAAGTGGATGGAAAAGTC
CCGGAACCAGAGCGTGCGGCGGCTGGATAAGGACATGTTCATTCAGGCCCTGGAACGGTTCCTGAGCTGG
GAGAGCTGGAACCTGAAAGTGAAAGAGGAATACGAGAAGGTCGAGAAAGAGTACAAGACCCTGGAAGAGA
GGATCAAAGAGGACATCCAGGCTCTGAAGGCTCTGGAACAGTATGAGAAAGAGCGGCAAGAACAGCTGCT
GCGGGACACCCTGAACACCAACGAGTACCGGCTGAGCAAGAGAGGCCTTAGAGGCTGGCGGGAAATCATC
CAGAAATGGCTGAAAATGGACGAGAACGAGCCCTCCGAGAAGTACCTGGAAGTGTTCAAGGACTACCAGC
GGAAGCACCCTAGAGAGGCCGGCGATTACAGCGTGTACGAGTTCCTGTCCAAGAAAGAGAACCACTTCAT
CTGGCGGAATCACCCTGAGTACCCCTACCTGTACGCCACCTTCTGCGAGATCGACAAGAAAAAGAAGGAC
GCCAAGCAGCAGGCCACCTTCACACTGGCCGATCCTATCAATCACCCTCTGTGGGTCCGATTCGAGGAAA
GAAGCGGCAGCAACCTGAACAAGTACAGAATCCTGACCGAGCAGCTGCACACCGAGAAGCTGAAGAAAAA
GCTGACAGTGCAGCTGGACCGGCTGATCTACCCTACAGAATCTGGCGGCTGGGAAGAGAAGGGCAAAGTG
GACATTGTGCTGCTGCCCAGCCGGCAGTTCTACAACCAGATCTTCCTGGACATCGAGGAAAAGGGCAAGC
ACGCCTTCACCTACAAGGATGAGAGCATCAAGTTCCCTCTGAAGGGCACACTCGGCGGAGCCAGAGTGCA
GTTCGACAGAGATCACCTGAGAAGATACCCTCACAAGGTGGAAAGCGGCAACGTGGGCAGAATCTACTTC
AACATGACCGTGAACATCGAGCCTACAGAGTCCCCAGTGTCCAAGTCTCTGAAGATCCACCGGGACGACT
TCCCCAAGGTGGTCAACTTCAAGCCCAAAGAACTGACCGAGTGGATCAAGGACAGCAAGGGCAAGAAACT
GAAGTCCGGCATCGAGTCCCTGGAAATCGGCCTGAGAGTGATGAGCATCGACCTGGGACAGAGACAGGCC
GCTGCCGCCTCTATTTTCGAGGTGGTGGATCAGAAGCCCGACATCGAAGGCAAGCTGTTTTTCCCAATCA
AGGGCACCGAGCTGTATGCCGTGCACAGAGCCAGCTTCAACATCAAGCTGCCCGGCGAGACACTGGTCAA
GAGCAGAGAAGTGCTGCGGAAGGCCAGAGAGGACAATCTGAAACTGATGAACCAGAAGCTCAACTTCCTG
CGGAACGTGCTGCACTTCCAGCAGTTCGAGGACATCACCGAGAGAGAGAAGCGGGTCACCAAGTGGATCA
GCAGACAAGAGAACAGCGACGTGCCCCTGGTGTACCAGGATGAGCTGATCCAGATCCGCGAGCTGATGTA
CAAGCCTTACAAGGACTGGGTCGCCTTCCTGAAGCAGCTCCACAAGAGACTGGAAGTCGAGATCGGCAAA
GAAGTGAAGCACTGGCGGAAGTCCCTGAGCGACGGAAGAAAGGGCCTGTACGGCATCTCCCTGAAGAACA
TCGACGAGATCGATCGGACCCGGAAGTTCCTGCTGAGATGGTCCCTGAGGCCTACCGAACCTGGCGAAGT
GCGTAGACTGGAACCCGGCCAGAGATTCGCCATCGACCAGCTGAATCACCTGAACGCCCTGAAAGAAGAT
CGGCTGAAGAAGATGGCCAACACCATCATCATGCACGCCCTGGGCTACTGCTACGACGTGCGGAAGAAGA
AATGGCAGGCTAAGAACCCCGCCTGCCAGATCATCCTGTTCGAGGATCTGAGCAACTACAACCCCTACGG
AGAAAGGTCCCGCTTCGAGAACAGCCGGCTCATGAAGTGGTCCAGACGCGAGATCCCCAGACAGGTTGCA
CTGCAGGGCGAGATCTATGGCCTGCAAGTGGGAGAAGTGGGCGCTCAGTTCAGCAGCAGATTCCACGCCA
AGACAGGCAGCCCTGGCATCAGATGTCGGGTCGTGACCAAAGAGAAGCTGCAGGACAATCGGTTCTTCAA
GAATCTGCAGAGAGAGGGCAGACTGACCCTGGACAAAATCGCCGTGCTGAAAGAGGGCGATCTGTACCCA
GACAAAGGCGGCGAGAAGTTCATCAGCCTGAGCAAGGATCGGAAGTGCGTGACCACACACGCCGACATCA
ACGCCGCTCAGAACCTGCAGAAGCGGTTCTGGACAAGAACCCACGGCTTCTACAAGGTGTACTGCAAGGC
CTACCAGGTGGACGGCCAGACCGTGTACATCCCTGAGAGCAAGGACCAGAAGCAGAAGATCATCGAAGAG
TTCGGCGAGGGCTACTTCATTCTGAAGGACGGGGTGTACGAATGGGTCAACGCCGGCAAGCTGAAAATCA
AGAAGGGCAGCTCCAAGCAGAGCAGCAGCGAGCTGGTGGATAGCGACATCCTGAAAGACAGCTTCGACCT
GGCCTCCGAGCTGAAAGGCGAAAAGCTGATGCTGTACAGGGACCCCAGCGGCAATGTGTTCCCCAGCGAC
AAATGGATGGCCGCTGGCGTGTTCTTCGGAAAGCTGGAACGCATCCTGATCAGCAAGCTGACCAACCAGT
ACTCCATCAGCACCATCGAGGACGACAGCAGCAAGCAGTCTATGAAAAGGCCGGCGGCCACGAAAAAGGC
CGGCCAGGCAAAAAAGAAAAAGGGATCCTACCCATACGATGTTCCAGATTACGCTTATCCCTACGACGTG
CCTGATTATGCATACCCATATGATGTCCCCGACTATGCCTAAGAATTCTGCAGATATCCAGCACAGTGGC
GGCCGCACTCGAGGCCCGAAAGGAAGCTGAGTTGGCTGCTGCCACCGCTGAGCAATAACTAGCATAACCC
CTTGGGGCCTCTAAACGGGTCTTGAGGGGTTTTTTGCTGAAAGGAGGAACTATATCCGGATATCCCGCAA
GAGGCCCGGCAGTACCGGCATAACCAAGCCTATGCCTACAGCATCCAGGGTGACGGTGCCGAGGATGACG
ATGAGCGCATTGTTAGATTTCATACACGGTGCCTGACTGCGTTAGCAATTTAACTGTGATAAACTACCGC
ATTAAAGCTTATCGATGATAAGCTGTCAAACATGAGAATTCTTGAAGACGAAAGGGCCTCGTGATACGCC
TATTTTTATAGGTTAATGTCATGATAATAATGGTTTCTTAGACGTCAGGTGGCACTTTTCGGGGAAATGT
GCGCGGAACCCCTATTTGTTTATTTTTCTAAATACATTCAAATATGTATCCGCTCATGAGACAATAACCC
TGATAAATGCTTCAATAATATTGAAAAAGGAAGAGTATGAGTATTCAACATTTCCGTGTCGCCCTTATTC
CCTTTTTTGCGGCATTTTGCCTTCCTGTTTTTGCTCACCCAGAAACGCTGGTGAAAGTAAAAGATGCTGA
AGATCAGTTGGGTGCACGAGTGGGTTACATCGAACTGGATCTCAACAGCGGTAAGATCCTTGAGAGTTTT
CGCCCCGAAGAACGTTTTCCAATGATGAGCACTTTTAAAGTTCTGCTATGTGGCGCGGTATTATCCCGTG
TTGACGCCGGGCAAGAGCAACTCGGTCGCCGCATACACTATTCTCAGAATGACTTGGTTGAGTACTCACC
AGTCACAGAAAAGCATCTTACGGATGGCATGACAGTAAGAGAATTATGCAGTGCTGCCATAACCATGAGT
GATAACACTGCGGCCAACTTACTTCTGACAACGATCGGAGGACCGAAGGAGCTAACCGCTTTTTTGCACA
ACATGGGGGATCATGTAACTCGCCTTGATCGTTGGGAACCGGAGCTGAATGAAGCCATACCAAACGACGA
GCGTGACACCACGATGCCTGCAGCAATGGCAACAACGTTGCGCAAACTATTAACTGGCGAACTACTTACT
CTAGCTTCCCGGCAACAATTAATAGACTGGATGGAGGCGGATAAAGTTGCAGGACCACTTCTGCGCTCGG
CCCTTCCGGCTGGCTGGTTTATTGCTGATAAATCTGGAGCCGGTGAGCGTGGGTCTCGCGGTATCATTGC
AGCACTGGGGCCAGATGGTAAGCCCTCCCGTATCGTAGTTATCTACACGACGGGGAGTCAGGCAACTATG
GATGAACGAAATAGACAGATCGCTGAGATAGGTGCCTCACTGATTAAGCATTGGTAACTGTCAGACCAAG
TTTACTCATATATACTTTAGATTGATTTAAAACTTCATTTTTAATTTAAAAGGATCTAGGTGAAGATCCT
TTTTGATAATCTCATGACCAAAATCCCTTAACGTGAGTTTTCGTTCCACTGAGCGTCAGACCCCGTAGAA
AAGATCAAAGGATCTTCTTGAGATCCTTTTTTTCTGCGCGTAATCTGCTGCTTGCAAACAAAAAAACCAC
CGCTACCAGCGGTGGTTTGTTTGCCGGATCAAGAGCTACCAACTCTTTTTCCGAAGGTAACTGGCTTCAG
CAGAGCGCAGATACCAAATACTGTCCTTCTAGTGTAGCCGTAGTTAGGCCACCACTTCAAGAACTCTGTA
GCACCGCCTACATACCTCGCTCTGCTAATCCTGTTACCAGTGGCTGCTGCCAGTGGCGATAAGTCGTGTC
TTACCGGGTTGGACTCAAGACGATAGTTACCGGATAAGGCGCAGCGGTCGGGCTGAACGGGGGGTTCGTG
CACACAGCCCAGCTTGGAGCGAACGACCTACACCGAACTGAGATACCTACAGCGTGAGCTATGAGAAAGC
GCCACGCTTCCCGAAGGGAGAAAGGCGGACAGGTATCCGGTAAGCGGCAGGGTCGGAACAGGAGAGCGCA
CGAGGGAGCTTCCAGGGGGAAACGCCTGGTATCTTTATAGTCCTGTCGGGTTTCGCCACCTCTGACTTGA
GCGTCGATTTTTGTGATGCTCGTCAGGGGGGCGGAGCCTATGGAAAAACGCCAGCAACGCGGCCTTTTTA
CGGTTCCTGGCCTTTTGCTGGCCTTTTGCTCACATGTTCTTTCCTGCGTTATCCCCTGATTCTGTGGATA
ACCGTATTACCGCCTTTGAGTGAGCTGATACCGCTCGCCGCAGCCGAACGACCGAGCGCAGCGAGTCAGT
GAGCGAGGAAGCGGAAGAGCGCCTGATGCGGTATTTTCTCCTTACGCATCTGTGCGGTATTTCACACCGC
AATGGTGCACTCTCAGTACAATCTGCTCTGATGCCGCATAGTTAAGCCAGTATACACTCCGCTATCGCTA
CGTGACTGGGTCATGGCTGCGCCCCGACACCCGCCAACACCCGCTGACGCGCCCTGACGGGCTTGTCTGC
TCCCGGCATCCGCTTACAGACAAGCTGTGACCGTCTCCGGGAGCTGCATGTGTCAGAGGTTTTCACCGTC
ATCACCGAAACGCGCGAGGCAGCTGCGGTAAAGCTCATCAGCGTGGTCGTGAAGCGATTCACAGATGTCT
GCCTGTTCATCCGCGTCCAGCTCGTTGAGTTTCTCCAGAAGCGTTAATGTCTGGCTTCTGATAAAGCGGG
CCATGTTAAGGGCGGTTTTTTCCTGTTTGGTCACTGATGCCTCCGTGTAAGGGGGATTTCTGTTCATGGG
GGTAATGATACCGATGAAACGAGAGAGGATGCTCACGATACGGGTTACTGATGATGAACATGCCCGGTTA
CTGGAACGTTGTGAGGGTAAACAACTGGCGGTATGGATGCGGCGGGACCAGAGAAAAATCACTCAGGGTC
AATGCCAGCGCTTCGTTAATACAGATGTAGGTGTTCCACAGGGTAGCCAGCAGCATCCTGCGATGCAGAT
CCGGAACATAATGGTGCAGGGCGCTGACTTCCGCGTTTCCAGACTTTACGAAACACGGAAACCGAAGACC
ATTCATGTTGTTGCTCAGGTCGCAGACGTTTTGCAGCAGCAGTCGCTTCACGTTCGCTCGCGTATCGGTG
ATTCATTCTGCTAACCAGTAAGGCAACCCCGCCAGCCTAGCCGGGTCCTCAACGACAGGAGCACGATCAT
GCGCACCCGTGGCCAGGACCCAACGCTGCCCGAGATGCGCCGCGTGCGGCTGCTGGAGATGGCGGACGCG
ATGGATATGTTCTGCCAAGGGTTGGTTTGCGCATTCACAGTTCTCCGCAAGAATTGATTGGCTCCAATTC
TTGGAGTGGTGAATCCGTTAGCGAGGTGCCGCCGGCTTCCATTCAGGTCGAGGTGGCCCGGCTCCATGCA
CCGCGACGCAACGCGGGGAGGCAGACAAGGTATAGGGCGGCGCCTACAATCCATGCCAACCCGTTCCATG
TGCTCGCCGAGGCGGCATAAATCGCCGTGACGATCAGCGGTCCAATGATCGAAGTTAGGCTGGTAAGAGC
CGCGAGCGATCCTTGAAGCTGTCCCTGATGGTCGTCATCTACCTGCCTGGACAGCATGGCCTGCAACGCG
GGCATCCCGATGCCGCCGGAAGCGAGAAGAATCATAATGGGGAAGGCCATCCAGCCTCGCGTCGCGAACG
CCAGCAAGACGTAGCCCAGCGCGTCGGCCGCCATGCCGGCGATAATGGCCTGCTTCTCGCCGAAACGTTT
GGTGGCGGGACCAGTGACGAAGGCTTGAGCGAGGGCGTGCAAGATTCCGAATACCGCAAGCGACAGGCCG
ATCATCGTCGCGCTCCAGCGAAAGCGGTCCTCGCCGAAAATGACCCAGAGCGCTGCCGGCACCTGTCCTA
CGAGTTGCATGATAAAGAAGACAGTCATAAGTGCGGCGACGATAGTCATGCCCCGCGCCCACCGGAAGGA
GCTGACTGGGTTGAAGGCTCTCAAGGGCATCGGTCGAGATCCCGGTGCCTAATGAGTGAGCTAACTTACA
TTAATTGCGTTGCGCTCACTGCCCGCTTTCCAGTCGGGAAACCTGTCGTGCCAGCTGCATTAATGAATCG
GCCAACGCGCGGGGAGAGGCGGTTTGCGTATTGGGCGCCAGGGTGGTTTTTCTTTTCACCAGTGAGACGG
GCAACAGCTGATTGCCCTTCACCGCCTGGCCCTGAGAGAGTTGCAGCAAGCGGTCCACGCTGGTTTGCCC
CAGCAGGCGAAAATCCTGTTTGATGGTGGTTAACGGCGGGATATAACATGAGCTGTCTTCGGTATCGTCG
TATCCCACTACCGAGATATCCGCACCAACGCGCAGCCCGGACTCGGTAATGGCGCGCATTGCGCCCAGCG
CCATCTGATCGTTGGCAACCAGCATCGCAGTGGGAACGATGCCCTCATTCAGCATTTGCATGGTTTGTTG
AAAACCGGACATGGCACTCCAGTCGCCTTCCCGTTCCGCTATCGGCTGAATTTGATTGCGAGTGAGATAT
TTATGCCAGCCAGCCAGACGCAGACGCGCCGAGACAGAACTTAATGGGCCCGCTAACAGCGCGATTTGCT
GGTGACCCAATGCGACCAGATGCTCCACGCCCAGTCGCGTACCGTCTTCATGGGAGAAAATAATACTGTT
GATGGGTGTCTGGTCAGAGACATCAAGAAATAACGCCGGAACATTAGTGCAGGCAGCTTCCACAGCAATG
GCATCCTGGTCATCCAGCGGATAGTTAATGATCAGCCCACTGACGCGTTGCGCGAGAAGATTGTGCACCG
CCGCTTTACAGGCTTCGACGCCGCTTCGTTCTACCATCGACACCACCACGCTGGCACCCAGTTGATCGGC
GCGAGATTTAATCGCCGCGACAATTTGCGACGGCGCGTGCAGGGCCAGACTGGAGGTGGCAACGCCAATC
AGCAACGACTGTTTGCCCGCCAGTTGTTGTGCCACGCGGTTGGGAATGTAATTCAGCTCCGCCATCGCCG
CTTCCACTTTTTCCCGCGTTTTCGCAGAAACGTGGCTGGCCTGGTTCACCACGCGGGAAACGGTCTGATA
AGAGACACCGGCATACTCTGCGACATCGTATAACGTTACTGGTTTCACATTCACCACCCTGAATTGACTC
TCTTCCGGGCGCTATCATGCCATACCGCGAAAGGTTTTGCGCCATTCGATGGTGTCCGGGATCTCGACGC
TCTCCCTTATGCGACTCCTGCATTAGGAA
Features (pLannotate 1.2.2; 24 found; start..end, strand, type, name):
    266..284     +  promoter       T7 promoter: promoter for bacteriophage T7 RNA polymerase
    285..309     +  protein_bind   lac operator: The lac repressor binds to the lac operator to inhibit transcription in E. coli. This inhibition can be relieved by adding lactose or isopropyl-β-D-thiogalactopyranoside (IPTG). lac repressor encoded by lacI
    324..346     +  RBS            RBS: efficient ribosome binding site from bacteriophage T7 gene 10 (Olins and Rangwala, 1989)
    365..381     +  CDS            capTEV™ (fragment): composite tag for in vivo biotinylation, TEV protease cleavage, and 6xHis tagging
    392..409     +  CDS            thrombin site: thrombin recognition and cleavage site
    506..798     +  CDS            SUMO (fragment): cleavable ubiquitin-like protein tag; S. cerevisiae SMT3 (truncated)
   1458..1474    +  promoter       GAP promoter (fragment): promoter for Pichia pastoris glyceraldehyde-3-phosphate dehydrogenase
   4175..4222    +  CDS            nucleoplasmin NLS: bipartite nuclear localization signal from nucleoplasmin
   4229..4309    +  CDS            3xHA: three tandem HA epitope tags
   4354..4391    +  CDS            SET1 (fragment): solubility-enhancement tag derived from T7 phage gene 10B
   4399..4446    +  terminator     T7 terminator: transcription terminator for bacteriophage T7 RNA polymerase
   4469..4573    -  CDS            TcR (fragment): tetracycline efflux protein; tet; confers resistance to tetracycline
   4621..4649    -  promoter       tet promoter: E. coli promoter for tetracycline efflux protein gene
   4762..4866    +  promoter       AmpR promoter: bla
   4867..5727    +  CDS            AmpR: β-lactamase; bla; confers resistance to ampicillin, carbenicillin, and related antibiotics
   5898..6486    +  rep_origin     ori: high-copy-number ColE1/pMB1/pBR322/pUC origin of replication
   6672..6811    -  misc_feature   bom: basis of mobility region from pBR322
   6913..7104    -  CDS            rop: Rop protein, which maintains plasmids at low copy number; rop
   7121..7501    +  CDS            YPB1_ECOLX: Protein predicted: Swiss-Prot protein existence level 4. From Escherichia coli.
   7743..8367    -  CDS            TcR (fragment): tetracycline efflux protein; tet; confers resistance to tetracycline
   8382..8403    -  protein_bind   CAP binding site: CAP binding activates transcription in the presence of cAMP. E. coli catabolite activator protein
   8416..9498    -  CDS            lacI: lac repressor; lacI; The lac repressor binds to the lac operator to inhibit transcription in E. coli. This inhibition can be relieved by adding lactose or isopropyl-β-D-thiogalactopyranoside (IPTG).
   9499..9576    -  promoter       lacI promoter: lacI
   9584..244     -  CDS            TcR (fragment) (across the origin): tetracycline efflux protein; tet; confers resistance to tetracycline
