[The description below was written by a language model from this plasmid's Addgene catalogue record and pLannotate feature annotations shown in this document.]
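Description:
TwinStrep-SUMO-NLS-BhCas12b_v4 is a 9.6 kb bacterial expression plasmid for producing recombinant BhCas12b_v4, an engineered variant of a Cas12b CRISPR nuclease developed for human genome editing. The backbone has a pBR322/pET-like layout. It carries a ColE1/pMB1-family origin together with the bom region and the rop gene, which normally restrains copy number, although the catalogue lists copy number as unknown. Selection is by ampicillin through the bla (AmpR) gene and its promoter. Several tetracycline-resistance fragments and a tet promoter are annotated, but these appear to be non-functional remnants of the parental vector.

Expression is driven by a T7 promoter fused to a lac operator, followed by the T7 gene 10 ribosome binding site and closed by a T7 terminator. A plasmid-borne lacI gene supplies repressor, so transcription needs a host providing T7 RNA polymerase and is inducible with IPTG. According to the catalogue, the open reading frame begins with an N-terminal 6xHis-TwinStrep-SUMO tag. The feature table supports this with a short His-tag-like match, a thrombin site and a truncated yeast SMT3 SUMO module, which can typically be removed by SUMO protease after affinity purification. The Twin-Strep element and the Cas12b coding region itself are not annotated, but the large unannotated span after SUMO presumably holds the NLS-BhCas12b_v4 insert. The brief Pichia GAP promoter hit inside this span is most likely a spurious match. Downstream, the annotation shows a bipartite nucleoplasmin NLS and a 3xHA epitope tag, C-terminal additions not mentioned in the catalogue fields. The stated use is protein expression of BhCas12b_v4.
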