Addgene plasmid #158615: TwinStrep-SUMO-NLS-BhCas12b_v4
Purpose: For protein expression of BhCas12b_v4
Depositing lab: Feng Zhang. Depositing organization: Broad Institute. Publication: Engineering of CRISPR-Cas12b for human genome editing. Strecker J, Jones S, Koopal B, Schmid-Burgk J, Zetsche B, Gao L, Makarova KS, Koonin EV, Zhang F. Nat Commun. 2019 Jan 22;10(1):212. doi: 10.1038/s41467-018-08224-4. PubMed 30670702.
Backbone
  Vector backbone: TwinStrep-SUMO
  Vector type: Bacterial Expression
Growth in bacteria
  Bacterial resistance: Ampicillin, 100 μg/mL
  Growth temperature: 37°C
  Growth strain: DH5alpha
  Copy number: Unknown
Gene/Insert
  Gene/Insert name: NLS-BhCas12b_v4
  Tag / fusion protein: 6xHIS-TwinStrep-SUMO (N terminal on insert)
Terms and licenses: Academic/Nonprofit Terms; Industry Terms: Not Available to Industry
How to cite: TwinStrep-SUMO-NLS-BhCas12b_v4 was a gift from Feng Zhang (Addgene plasmid # 158615 ; http://n2t.net/addgene:158615 ; RRID:Addgene_158615)
